>Addgene plasmid #141036 | pENTR-L5-CAG-R3 | depositor full sequence | sequence record 273832 | Full Sequence
TCGACATTGATTATTGACTAGTTATTAATAGTAATCAATTACGGGGTCATTAGTTCATAGCCCATATATG
GAGTTCCGCGTTACATAACTTACGGTAAATGGCCCGCCTGGCTGACCGCCCAACGACCCCCGCCCATTGA
CGTCAATAATGACGTATGTTCCCATAGTAACGCCAATAGGGACTTTCCATTGACGTCAATGGGTGGAGTA
TTTACGGTAAACTGCCCACTTGGCAGTACATCAAGTGTATCATATGCCAAGTACGCCCCCTATTGACGTC
AATGACGGTAAATGGCCCGCCTGGCATTATGCCCAGTACATGACCTTATGGGACTTTCCTACTTGGCAGT
ACATCTACGTATTAGTCATCGCTATTACCATGGTCGAGGTGAGCCCCACGTTCTGCTTCACTCTCCCCAT
CTCCCCCCCCTCCCCACCCCCAATTTTGTATTTATTTATTTTTTAATTATTTTGTGCAGCGATGGGGGCG
GGGGGGGGGGGGGGGCGCGCGCCAGGCGGGGCGGGGCGGGGCGAGGGGCGGGGCGGGGCGAGGCGGAGAG
GTGCGGCGGCAGCCAATCAGAGCGGCGCGCTCCGAAAGTTTCCTTTTATGGCGAGGCGGCGGCGGCGGCG
GCCCTATAAAAAGCGAAGCGCGCGGCGGGCGGGGAGTCGCTGCGACGCTGCCTTCGCCCCGTGCCCCGCT
CCGCCGCCGCCTCGCGCCGCCCGCCCCGGCTCTGACTGACCGCGTTACTCCCACAGGTGAGCGGGCGGGA
CGGCCCTTCTCCTCCGGGCTGTAATTAGCGCTTGGTTTAATGACGGCTTGTTTCTTTTCTGTGGCTGCGT
GAAAGCCTTGAGGGGCTCCGGGAGGGCCCTTTGTGCGGGGGGAGCGGCTCGGGGGGTGCGTGCGTGTGTG
TGTGCGTGGGGAGCGCCGCGTGCGGCTCCGCGCTGCCCGGCGGCTGTGAGCGCTGCGGGCGCGGCGCGGG
GCTTTGTGCGCTCCGCAGTGTGCGCGAGGGGAGCGCGGCCGGGGGCGGTGCCCCGCGGTGCGGGGGGGGC
TGCGAGGGGAACAAAGGCTGCGTGCGGGGTGTGTGCGTGGGGGGGTGAGCAGGGGGTGTGGGCGCGTCGG
TCGGGCTGCAACCCCCCCTGCACCCCCCTCCCCGAGTTGCTGAGCACGGCCCGGCTTCGGGTGCGGGGCT
CCGTACGGGGCGTGGCGCGGGGCTCGCCGTGCCGGGCGGGGGGTGGCGGCAGGTGGGGGTGCCGGGCGGG
GCGGGGCCGCCTCGGGCCGGGGAGGGCTCGGGGGAGGGGCGCGGCGGCCCCCGGAGCGCCGGCGGCTGTC
GAGGCGCGGCGAGCCGCAGCCATTGCCTTTTATGGTAATCGTGCGAGAGGGCGCAGGGACTTCCTTTGTC
CCAAATCTGTGCGGAGCCGAAATCTGGGAGGCGCCGCCGCACCCCCTCTAGCGGGCGCGGGGCGAAGCGG
TGCGGCGCCGGCAGGAAGGAAATGGGCGGGGAGGGCCTTCGTGCGTCGCCGCGCCGCCGTCCCCTTCTCC
CTCTCCAGCCTCGGGGCTGTCCGCGGGGGGACGGCTGCCTTCGGGGGGGACGGGGCAGGGCGGGGTTCGG
CTTCTGGCGTGTGACCGGCGGCTCTAGAGCCTCTGCTAACCATGTTCATGCCTTCTTCTTTTTCCTACAG
CTCCTGGGCAACGTGCTGGTTATTGTGCTGTCTCATCATTTTGGCAAAGAATTCAAGCTTCAACTTTGTA
TAATAAAGTTGAACGAGAAACGTAAAATGATATAAATATCAATATATTAAATTAGATTTTGCATAAAAAA
CAGACTACATAATACTGTAAAACACAACATATCCAGTCACTATGAATCAACTACTTAGATGGTATTAGTG
ACCTGTACTGCAGCTCTGGCCCGTGTCTCAAAATCTCTGATGTTACATTGCACAAGATAAAAATATATCA
TCATGAACAATAAAACTGTCTGCTTACATAAACAGTAATACAAGGGGTGTTATGAGCCATATTCAACGGG
AAACGTCGAGGCCGCGATTAAATTCCAACATGGATGCTGATTTATATGGGTATAAATGGGCTCGCGATAA
TGTCGGGCAATCAGGTGCGACAATCTATCGCTTGTATGGGAAGCCCGATGCGCCAGAGTTGTTTCTGAAA
CATGGCAAAGGTAGCGTTGCCAATGATGTTACAGATGAGATGGTCAGACTAAACTGGCTGACGGAATTTA
TGCCTCTTCCGACCATCAAGCATTTTATCCGTACTCCTGATGATGCATGGTTACTCACCACTGCGATCCC
CGGAAAAACAGCATTCCAGGTATTAGAAGAATATCCTGATTCAGGTGAAAATATTGTTGATGCGCTGGCA
GTGTTCCTGCGCCGGTTGCATTCGATTCCTGTTTGTAATTGTCCTTTTAACAGCGATCGCGTATTTCGTC
TCGCTCAGGCGCAATCACGAATGAATAACGGTTTGGTTGATGCGAGTGATTTTGATGACGAGCGTAATGG
CTGGCCTGTTGAACAAGTCTGGAAAGAAATGCATAAACTTTTGCCATTCTCACCGGATTCAGTCGTCACT
CATGGTGATTTCTCACTTGATAACCTTATTTTTGACGAGGGGAAATTAATAGGTTGTATTGATGTTGGAC
GAGTCGGAATCGCAGACCGATACCAGGATCTTGCCATCCTATGGAACTGCCTCGGTGAGTTTTCTCCTTC
ATTACAGAAACGGCTTTTTCAAAAATATGGTATTGATAATCCTGATATGAATAAATTGCAGTTTCATTTG
ATGCTCGATGAGTTTTTCTAATCAGAATTGGTTAATTGGTTGTAACACTGGCAGAGCATTACGCTGACTT
GACGGGACGGCGCAAGCTCATGACCAAAATCCCTTAACGTGAGTTTTCGTTCCACTGAGCGTCAGACCCC
GTAGAAAAGATCAAAGGATCTTCTTGAGATCCTTTTTTTCTGCGCGTAATCTGCTGCTTGCAAACAAAAA
AACCACCGCTACCAGCGGTGGTTTGTTTGCCGGATCAAGAGCTACCAACTCTTTTTCCGAAGGTAACTGG
CTTCAGCAGAGCGCAGATACCAAATACTGTCCTTCTAGTGTAGCCGTAGTTAGGCCACCACTTCAAGAAC
TCTGTAGCACCGCCTACATACCTCGCTCTGCTAATCCTGTTACCAGTGGCTGCTGCCAGTGGCGATAAGT
CGTGTCTTACCGGGTTGGACTCAAGACGATAGTTACCGGATAAGGCGCAGCGGTCGGGCTGAACGGGGGG
TTCGTGCACACAGCCCAGCTTGGAGCGAACGACCTACACCGAACTGAGATACCTACAGCGTGAGCTATGA
GAAAGCGCCACGCTTCCCGAAGGGAGAAAGGCGGACAGGTATCCGGTAAGCGGCAGGGTCGGAACAGGAG
AGCGCACGAGGGAGCTTCCAGGGGGAAACGCCTGGTATCTTTATAGTCCTGTCGGGTTTCGCCACCTCTG
ACTTGAGCGTCGATTTTTGTGATGCTCGTCAGGGGGGCGGAGCCTATGGAAAAACGCCAGCAACGCGGCC
TTTTTACGGTTCCTGGCCTTTTGCTGGCCTTTTGCTCACATGTTCTTTCCTGCGTTATCCCCTGATTCTG
TGGATAACCGTATTACCGCTAGCCAGGAAGAGTTTGTAGAAACGCAAAAAGGCCATCCGTCAGGATGGCC
TTCTGCTTAGTTTGATGCCTGGCAGTTTATGGCGGGCGTCCTGCCCGCCACCCTCCGGGCCGTTGCTTCA
CAACGTTCAAATCCGCTCCCGGCGGATTTGTCCTACTCAGGAGAGCGTTCACCGACAAACAACAGATAAA
ACGAAAGGCCCAGTCTTCCGACTGAGCCTTTCGTTTTATTTGATGCCTGGCAGTTCCCTACTCTCGCGTT
AACGCTAGCATGGATCTCGGGCCCCAAATAATGATTTTATTTTGACTGATAGTGACCTGTTCGTTGCAAC
AAATTGATGAGCAATGCTTTTTTATAATGCCAACTTTGTATACAAAAGTTGAAGCTTG
Features (pLannotate 1.2.2; 10 found; start..end, strand, type, name):
      3..382     +  enhancer       CMV enhancer: human cytomegalovirus immediate early enhancer
    384..661     +  promoter       chicken β-actin promoter: No description available
    663..1680    +  intron         chimeric intron: chimera between introns from chicken β-actin and rabbit β-globin
   1678..1743    +  CDS            HBB (fragment): HBB_LEPEU - Experimental evidence at protein level: Swiss-Prot protein existence level 1. Involved in oxygen transport from the lung to the various peripheral tissues. From Lepus europaeus (European hare).
   1741..1864    +  protein_bind   attR3: mutant version of attR; recombination site for the Gateway® LR reaction LR Clonase™
   2012..2821    +  CDS            KanR: aminoglycoside phosphotransferase; aph(3')-Ia; confers resistance to kanamycin in bacteria or G418 (Geneticin®) in eukaryotes
   2964..3552    +  rep_origin     ori: high-copy-number ColE1/pMB1/pBR322/pUC origin of replication
   3687..3714    -  terminator     rrnB T2 terminator: transcription terminator T2 from the E. coli rrnB gene
   3846..3889    +  terminator     rrnB T1 terminator: Escherichia coli rrnB; transcription terminator T1 from the E. coli rrnB gene
   3946..4041    +  protein_bind   attL5: mutant version of attL; recombination site for the Gateway® LR reaction LR Clonase™
