>Addgene plasmid #141036 | pENTR-L5-CAG-R3 | addgene full sequence | sequence record 301972 | Addgene Partial NGS result
TCGACATTGATTATTGACTAGTTATTAATAGTAATCAATTACGGGGTCATTAGTTCATAGCCCATATATG
GAGTTCCGCGTTACATAACTTACGGTAAATGGCCCGCCTGGCTGACCGCCCAACGACCCCCGCCCATTGA
CGTCAATAATGACGTATGTTCCCATAGTAACGCCAATAGGGACTTTCCATTGACGTCAATGGGTGGAGTA
TTTACGGTAAACTGCCCACTTGGCAGTACATCAAGTGTATCATATGCCAAGTACGCCCCCTATTGACGTC
AATGACGGTAAATGGCCCGCCTGGCATTATGCCCAGTACATGACCTTATGGGACTTTCCTACTTGGCAGT
ACATCTACGTATTAGTCATCGCTATTACCATGGTCGAGGTGAGCCCCACGTTCTGCTTCACTCTCCCCAT
CTCCCCCCCCTCCCCACCCCCAATTTTGTATTTATTTATTTTTTAATTATTTTGTGCAGCGATGGGGGCG
GGGGGGGGGGGGGGGCGCGCGCCRGGSGGGGSGGGGSGGGGSGRGGGGSGGGGSGGGGSGAGGCGGAGAG
GTGCGGCGGCAGCCAATCAGAGCGGCGCGCTCCGAAAGTTTCCTTTTATGGCGAGGCGGCGGCGGCGGCG
GCCCTATAAAAAGCGAAGCGCGCGGCGGGCGGGAGTCGCTGCGCGCTGCCTTCGCCCCGTGCCCCGCTCC
GCCGCCGCCTCGCGCCGCCCGCCCCGGCTCTGACTGACCGCGTTACTCCCACAGGTGAGCGGGCGGGACG
GCCCTTCTCCTCCGGGCTGTAATTAGCGCTTGGTTTAATGACGGCTTGTTTCTTTTCTGTGGCTGCGTGA
AAGCCTTGAGGGGCTCCGGGAGGGCCCTTTGTGCGGGGGGAGCGGCTCGGGGGGTGCGTGCGTGTGTGTG
TGCGTGGGGAGCGCCGCGTGCGGCTCCGCGCTGCCCGGCGGCTGTGAGCGCTGCGGGCGCGGCGCGGGGC
TTTGTGCGCTCCGCAGTGTGCGCGAGGGGAGCGCGGCCGGGGGCGGTGCCCCGCGGTGCGGGGGGGGCTG
CGAGGGGAACAAAGGCTGCGTGCGGGGTGTGTGCGTGGGGGGGTGAGCAGGGGGTGTGGGCGCGTCGGTC
GGGCTGCAACCCCCCCTGCACCCCCCTCCCCGAGTTGCTGAGCACGGCCCGGCTTCGGGTGCGGGGCTCC
GTACGGGGCGTGGCGCGGGGCTCGCCGTACCGGGCGGGGGGTGGCGGCAGGTGGGGGTGCCGGGCGGGGC
GGGGCCGCCTCGGGCCGGGGRGGGCTCGGGGGAGGGGCGCGGCGGCCCCCGGAGCGCCGGCGGCTGTCGA
GGCGCGGCGAGCCGCAGCCATTGCCTTTTATGGTAATCGTGCGAGAGGGCGCAGGGACTTCCTTTGTCCC
AAATCTGTGCGGAGCCGAAATCTGGGAGGCGCCGCCGCACCCCCTCTAGCGGGCGCGGGGCGAAGCGGTG
CGGCGCCGGCAGGAAGGAAATGGGCGGGGAGGGCCTTCGTGCGTCGCCGCGCCGCCGTCCCCTTCTCCCT
CTCCAGCCTCGGGGCTGTCCGCGGGGGGACGGCTGCCTTCGGGGGGGACGGGGCAGGGCGGGGTTCGGCT
TCTGGCGTGTGACCGGCGGCTCTAGAGCCTCTGCTAACCATGTTCATGCCTTCTTCTTTTTCCTACAGCT
CCTGGGCAACGTGCTGGTTATTGTGCTGTCTCATCATTTTGGCAAAGAATTCAAGCTTCAACTTTGTATA
ATAAAGTTGAACGAGAAACGTAAAATGATATAAATATCAATATATTAAATTAGATTTTGCATAAAAAACA
GACTACATAATACTGTAAAACACAACATATCCAGTCACTATGAATCAACTACTTAGATGGTATTAGTGAC
CTGTACTGCAGCTCTGGCCCGTGTCTCAAAATCTCTGATGTTACATTGCACAAGATAAAAATATATCATC
ATGAACAATAAAACTGTCTGCTTACATAAACAGTAATACAAGGGGTGTTATGAGCCATATTCAACGGGAA
ACGTCGAGGCCGCGATTAAATTCCAACATGGATGCTGATTTATATGGGTATAAATGGGCTCGCGATAATG
TCGGGCAATCAGGTGCGACAATCTATCGCTTGTATGGGAAGCCCGATGCGCCAGAGTTGTTTCTGAAACA
TGGCAAAGGTAGCGTTGCCAATGATGTTACAGATGAGATGGTCAGACTAAACTGGCTGACGGAATTTATG
CCTCTTCCGACCATCAAGCATTTTATCCGTACTCCTGATGATGCATGGTTACTCACCACTGCGATCCCCG
GAAAAACAGCATTCCAGGTATTAGAAGAATATCCTGATTCAGGTGAAAATATTGTTGATGCGCTGGCAGT
GTTCCTGCGCCGGTTGCATTCGATTCCTGTTTGTAATTGTCCTTTTAACAGCGATCGCGTATTTCGTCTC
GCTCAGGCGCAATCACGAATGAATAACGGTTTGGTTGATGCGAGTGATTTTGATGACGAGCGTAATGGCT
GGCCTGTTGAACAAGTCTGGAAAGAAATGCATAAACTTTTGCCATTCTCACCGGATTCAGTCGTCACTCA
TGGTGATTTCTCACTTGATAACCTTATTTTTGACGAGGGGAAATTAATAGGTTGTATTGATGTTGGACGA
GTCGGAATCGCAGACCGATACCAGGATCTTGCCATCCTATGGAACTGCCTCGGTGAGTTTTCTCCTTCAT
TACAGAAACGGCTTTTTCAAAAATATGGTATTGATAATCCTGATATGAATAAATTGCAGTTTCATTTGAT
GCTCGATGAGTTTTTCTAATCAGAATTGGTTAATTGGTTGTAACACTGGCAGAGCATTACGCTGACTTGA
CGGGACGGCGCAAGCTCATGACCAAAATCCCTTAACGTGAGTTTTCGTTCCACTGAGCGTCAGACCCCGT
AGAAAAGATCAAAGGATCTTCTTGAGATCCTTTTTTTCTGCGCGTAATCTGCTGCTTGCAAACAAAAAAA
CCACCGCTACCAGCGGTGGTTTGTTTGCCGGATCAAGAGCTACCAACTCTTTTTCCGAAGGTAACTGGCT
TCAGCAGAGCGCAGATACCAAATACTGTTCTTCTAGTGTAGCCGTAGTTAGGCCACCACTTCAAGAACTC
TGTAGCACCGCCTACATACCTCGCTCTGCTAATCCTGTTACCAGTGGCTGCTGCCAGTGGCGATAAGTCG
TGTCTTACCGGGTTGGACTCAAGACGATAGTTACCGGATAAGGCGCAGCGGTCGGGCTGAACGGGGGGTT
CGTGCACACAGCCCAGCTTGGAGCGAACGACCTACACCGAACTGAGATACCTACAGCGTGAGCTATGAGA
AAGCGCCACGCTTCCCGAAGGGAGAAAGGCGGACAGGTATCCGGTAAGCGGCAGGGTCGGAACAGGAGAG
CGCACGAGGGAGCTTCCAGGGGGAAACGCCTGGTATCTTTATAGTCCTGTCGGGTTTCGCCACCTCTGAC
TTGAGCGTCGATTTTTGTGATGCTCGTCAGGGGGGCGGAGCCTATGGAAAAACGCCAGCAACGCGGCCTT
TTTACGGTTCCTGGCCTTTTGCTGGCCTTTTGCTCACATGTTCTTTCCTGCGTTATCCCCTGATTCTGTG
GATAACCGTATTACCGCTAGCCAGGAAGAGTTTGTAGAAACGCAAAAAGGCCATCCGTCAGGATGGCCTT
CTGCTTAGTTTGATGCCTGGCAGTTTATGGCGGGCGTCCTGCCCGCCACCCTCCTGGCCGTTGCTTCACA
ACGTTCAAATCCGCTCCCGGCGGATTTGTCCTACTCAGGAGAGCGTTCACCGACAAACAACAGATAAAAC
GAAAGGCCCAGTCTTCCGACTGAGCCTTTCGTTTTATTTGATGCCTGGCAGTTCCCTACTCTCGCGTTAA
CGCTAGCATGGATCTCGGGCCCCAAATAATGATTTTATTTTGACTGATAGTGACCTGTTCGTTGCAACAA
ATTGATGAGCAATGCTTTTTTATAATGCCAACTTTGTATACAAAAGTTGAAGCTTG
Features (pLannotate 1.2.2; 10 found; start..end, strand, type, name):
      3..382     +  enhancer       CMV enhancer: human cytomegalovirus immediate early enhancer
    384..661     +  promoter       chicken β-actin promoter: No description available
    662..1678    +  intron         chimeric intron: chimera between introns from chicken β-actin and rabbit β-globin
   1676..1741    +  CDS            HBB (fragment): HBB_LEPEU - Experimental evidence at protein level: Swiss-Prot protein existence level 1. Involved in oxygen transport from the lung to the various peripheral tissues. From Lepus europaeus (European hare).
   1739..1862    +  protein_bind   attR3: mutant version of attR; recombination site for the Gateway® LR reaction LR Clonase™
   2010..2819    +  CDS            KanR: aminoglycoside phosphotransferase; aph(3')-Ia; confers resistance to kanamycin in bacteria or G418 (Geneticin®) in eukaryotes
   2962..3550    +  rep_origin     ori: high-copy-number ColE1/pMB1/pBR322/pUC origin of replication
   3685..3712    -  terminator     rrnB T2 terminator: transcription terminator T2 from the E. coli rrnB gene
   3844..3887    +  terminator     rrnB T1 terminator: Escherichia coli rrnB; transcription terminator T1 from the E. coli rrnB gene
   3944..4039    +  protein_bind   attL5: mutant version of attL; recombination site for the Gateway® LR reaction LR Clonase™
