[The description below was written by a language model from this plasmid's Addgene catalogue record and pLannotate feature annotations shown in this document.]
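Description:
pENTR-L5-CAG-R3 is a small (about 4 kb) Gateway entry clone built on a pDONR backbone, designed as a promoter module for Multisite Gateway assembly rather than as a stand-alone expression plasmid. It is propagated in E. coli through a high-copy ColE1/pUC-type origin and selected with kanamycin via an aminoglycoside phosphotransferase gene. The rrnB T1 and T2 transcription terminators typical of pDONR-derived vectors sit upstream of the attL5 site, where they insulate the insert from read-through transcription originating in the backbone.

The payload is the synthetic CAG promoter, annotated in its usual three parts: the human cytomegalovirus immediate-early enhancer, the chicken β-actin promoter, and a chimeric chicken β-actin/rabbit β-globin intron. The short "HBB fragment" called at the end of the intron is most likely the β-globin exon sequence that normally follows the splice acceptor in CAG, not an intended coding region. The cassette is flanked by attL5 on the upstream side and attR3 on the downstream side, and no open reading frame, reporter or polyadenylation signal is annotated. In an LR Clonase reaction these mutant att sites recombine only with their matching partners on neighbouring entry clones. This places the CAG promoter at a defined position and orientation within a multi-fragment assembly in a destination vector, where it can drive strong, broadly active mammalian expression of whatever element is joined downstream.

The associated work describes a Multisite Gateway toolbox for building knock-in gene-targeting vectors, and this plasmid serves as one interchangeable part of it. The repository and depositor sequence records give essentially identical feature maps, differing by only two nucleotides in length.
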