Addgene plasmid #141036: pENTR-L5-CAG-R3
Purpose: Mutisite Gateway mediated vector construction
Depositing lab: Hideyuki Okano. Depositing organization: Keio University. Publication: A versatile toolbox for knock-in gene targeting based on the Multisite Gateway technology. Yoshimatsu S, Sone T, Nakajima M, Sato T, Okochi R, Ishikawa M, Nakamura M, Sasaki E, Shiozawa S, Okano H. PLoS One. 2019 Aug 27;14(8):e0221164. doi: 10.1371/journal.pone.0221164. eCollection 2019. PubMed 31454364.
Backbone
  Vector backbone: pDONR
  Backbone manufacturer: Thermo Fisher Scientific
  Vector type: Mammalian Expression
Growth in bacteria
  Bacterial resistance: Kanamycin, 50 μg/mL
  Growth temperature: 37°C
  Growth strain: DH5alpha
  Copy number: High Copy
Gene/Insert
  Gene/Insert name: CAG promoter
  Species: Synthetic
  Cloning method: Restriction Enzyme; 5′ cloning site Unknown (unknown if destroyed)
Terms and licenses: Academic/Nonprofit Terms; Industry Terms: Not Available to Industry
How to cite: pENTR-L5-CAG-R3 was a gift from Hideyuki Okano (Addgene plasmid # 141036 ; http://n2t.net/addgene:141036 ; RRID:Addgene_141036)
